>Addgene plasmid #26995 | Psicheck2 TNC full length 3'UTR | addgene partial sequence | sequence record 33220 | 26995 with psiCHECK2-R
AAATAAAGATATTTTATTGCGGCCAGCGGCCGCTCAAAAGTACTTGTGCTTTTATTTAAAAAAAAAATAC
AATCAGGTACTGTCCAGAAATGTTTTGGAAAGAAAGATCTCTTGAAAAATCCTTAGTTTTCATCATCATC
ATCATCATTATTATATTAATAATATTAATCATATCCTTAAAATGGAAACAGTATTGCTTTTCTGGTTTCT
GTTGTATGAAATGTAAAAAAAGGGATGGCTTCCAATGACACATTTAATCTTTGCTAACAAAAATAATGAC
AATTAATTATACAGCTTCATGTAAAATACGGCTGGTTCTAAAACAAACTACCCCTGTACATCCTACCCCT
CTCCCATTCCCAGAGCCACCTAAGAGAAGTAAAAAACTATTGCGATGTTGTCACTGGGAGATTTTTGCTG
AATCAAACAACAAAACAGAAACATGTTGGAGACTGATGTCTTTGGTGCAAAGAAAGAAATCACAGAGGAG
GTGAGGCCCATGCTGTTGCCGTTGGCCCCAGGGATCCATGGTCAGCTTTGACTCTCACCAAATGCCCAGG
TGTGGACCGATGGTTGGGCTGGTTGTATTGATGCTTTGGTAAAATCCTTTCCTCGCTCTGGGCCTTATTC
CTCTCTCACCCAGTGGTCCCTGGAATCTCGAGCGATCGCCTAGAATTACTGCTCGTTCTTCAGCACGCGC
TCCACGAAGCTCTTGATGTACTTACCCATTTCATCTGGAGCGTCCTCCTGGCTGAAGTGGAGGCCCTTCA
CCTT
