[The description below was written by a language model from this plasmid's Addgene catalogue record.]
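Description:
Psicheck2 TNC full length 3'UTR is a mammalian dual-luciferase reporter plasmid built on the commercial psiCHECK-2 backbone (about 6.3 kb without insert). It is propagated in E. coli as a high-copy plasmid under ampicillin selection. No feature table accompanies the record, so the specific promoters, polyadenylation signals and origin are not listed. In general, the psiCHECK-2 design carries a Renilla luciferase reporter with a multiple cloning site immediately downstream of its stop codon, plus an independently expressed firefly luciferase cassette on the same plasmid that serves as an internal normalisation control.

The insert is the full-length 3' untranslated region of human tenascin C (TNC), roughly 630 bp, cloned between XhoI and NotI sites, both of which are retained. The record lists Renilla luciferase as an N-terminal "fusion", but because the insert is a 3'UTR, this should be read as the UTR sitting downstream of the Renilla coding sequence in the same transcript rather than as a protein fusion. Any post-transcriptional regulation acting on the TNC 3'UTR, such as microRNA binding that represses translation or destabilises the mRNA, therefore lowers Renilla signal relative to firefly signal.

The associated publication concerns endogenous human microRNAs that suppress breast cancer metastasis. This fits the construct's typical use: transfecting it into mammalian cells to test whether candidate microRNAs directly target the TNC 3'UTR. The record does not state which microRNAs were examined or which sites they recognise.
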