Addgene plasmid #26995: Psicheck2 TNC full length 3'UTR
Depositing lab: Joan Massague. Depositing organization: Memorial Sloan-Kettering Cancer Center. Publication: Endogenous human microRNAs that suppress breast cancer metastasis. Tavazoie SF, Alarcon C, Oskarsson T, Padua D, Wang Q, Bos PD, Gerald WL, Massague J. Nature. 2008 Jan 10. 451(7175):147-52. 10.1038/nature06487 PubMed 18185580.
Backbone
  Vector backbone: psiCHECK-2
  Backbone manufacturer: Promega
  Backbone size w/o insert (bp): 6300
  Vector type: Mammalian Expression, Luciferase
Growth in bacteria
  Bacterial resistance: Ampicillin, 100 μg/mL
  Growth temperature: 37°C
  Growth strain: DH5alpha
  Copy number: High Copy
Gene/Insert
  Gene/Insert name: TNC Full length 3' UTR (alt name: TNC)
  Species: H. sapiens (human)
  Insert size (bp): 630
  Entrez Gene: TNC (a.k.a. 150-225, DFNA56, GMEM, GP, HXB, JI, TN, TN-C)
  Tag / fusion protein: Renilla Luciferase (N terminal on insert)
  Cloning method: Restriction Enzyme; 5′ cloning site XhoI (not destroyed); 3′ cloning site NotI (not destroyed)
  Sequencing primers: 5′ Rluc-F; 3′ psiCHECK2-R (CGAGGTCCGAAGACTCATTT)
Terms and licenses: Academic/Nonprofit Terms; Industry Terms: Not Available to Industry
How to cite: Psicheck2 TNC full length 3'UTR was a gift from Joan Massague (Addgene plasmid # 26995 ; http://n2t.net/addgene:26995 ; RRID:Addgene_26995)
